Addgene plasmid #125245: pCI-syn-fRCaMP1
Purpose: Expresses red fluorescent calcium sensor in hippocampal slices
Depositing lab: Katalin Torok. Publication: The kinetic mechanisms of fast-decay red-fluorescent genetically encoded calcium indicators. Kerruth S, Coates C, Durst CD, Oertner TG, Torok K. J Biol Chem. 2019 Mar 15;294(11):3934-3946. doi: 10.1074/jbc.RA118.004543. Epub 2019 Jan 16. PubMed 30651353.
Backbone
  Vector backbone: pCI
  Backbone manufacturer: Promega
  Backbone size w/o insert (bp): 3703
  Total vector size (bp): 5088
  Modifications to backbone: CMV promoter replaced by synapsin promoter
  Vector type: Mammalian Expression
Growth in bacteria
  Bacterial resistance: Ampicillin, 100 μg/mL
  Growth temperature: 37°C
  Growth strain: DH5alpha
  Copy number: High Copy
Gene/Insert
  Gene/Insert name: fRCaMP1 (alt name: jRCaMP1a RS-1)
  Species: R. norvegicus (rat), G. gallus (chicken); E. quadricolor (Sea anemone)
  Insert size (bp): 1385
  Mutation: W44Y
  Promoter: synapsin
  Cloning method: Restriction Enzyme; 5′ cloning site NcoI (not destroyed); 3′ cloning site NotI (not destroyed)
  Sequencing primers: 5′ T7; 3′ TCCACCATGGTGCAGAACGAGCTTGCTCTTAAG
Resource information
  A portion of this plasmid was derived from a plasmid made by: Addgene #61562
Terms and licenses: Academic/Nonprofit Terms; Industry Terms: Not Available to Industry
Depositor comments: fRCaMP1 is the W44Y variant of the jRCaMP1a gene cloned from the pGP-CMV vector (#61562) published by Dana et al. 2016.
How to cite: pCI-syn-fRCaMP1 was a gift from Katalin Torok (Addgene plasmid # 125245 ; http://n2t.net/addgene:125245 ; RRID:Addgene_125245)
