[The description below was written by a language model from this plasmid's Addgene catalogue record and pLannotate feature annotations shown in this document.]
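Description:
pCI-syn-fRCaMP1 is a mammalian expression plasmid of about 5.1 kb built on the Promega pCI backbone, in which the original CMV promoter has been replaced by the human synapsin I promoter to restrict expression to neurons. It is propagated in E. coli as a high-copy plasmid through a ColE1/pUC-type origin and selected with ampicillin via the β-lactamase gene and its own promoter. An f1 phage origin is also present. Short annotated fragments of lacZα, bom, rop and SV40 large T antigen appear to be backbone remnants rather than functional elements.

The payload is fRCaMP1 (also called jRCaMP1a RS-1), a red fluorescent genetically encoded calcium indicator. It is the W44Y variant of jRCaMP1a, subcloned from an earlier CMV-driven jRCaMP1a plasmid and inserted between NcoI and NotI sites. The listed source species (sea anemone Entacmaea quadricolor, rat and chicken) reflect its composite sensor design, with the red fluorescent protein portion deriving from the anemone. The associated publication concerns fast-decay red calcium indicators. In the expression cassette, the synapsin promoter is followed by the pCI chimeric β-globin/immunoglobulin intron, which generally enhances mRNA processing and expression. Next come a T7 promoter, a multiple cloning site remnant, the RCaMP-type coding sequence preceded by a short tag-like fragment that probably corresponds to a His-tag leader, and an SV40 polyadenylation signal. The two annotated sequence records, depositor and sequencing-derived, differ by only a few bases in length and show the same feature layout. The stated use is expressing the red calcium sensor in neurons of hippocampal slices for calcium imaging.
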