Features (pLannotate 1.2.2; 15 found; start..end, strand, type, name):
     86..533     +  promoter       hSyn promoter: human synapsin I promoter; confers neuron-specific expression (Kügler et al., 2003)
    570..702     +  intron         chimeric intron: chimera between introns from human β-globin and immunoglobulin heavy chain genes
    747..765     +  promoter       T7 promoter: promoter for bacteriophage T7 RNA polymerase
    765..783     +  misc_feature   MCS (fragment): multiple cloning site
    922..942     +  CDS            capTEV™ (fragment): composite tag for in vivo biotinylation, TEV protease cleavage, and 6xHis tagging
    940..2238    +  CDS            RCaMP: RCaMP is a basic (constitutively fluorescent) red fluorescent protein published in 2013, derived from Entacmaea quadricolor.
   2265..2386    -  polyA_signal   SV40 poly(A) signal: SV40 polyadenylation signal
   2409..2477    -  CDS            large T antigen (fragment): large T antigen from SV40 (simian virus 40)
   2496..2563    +  CDS            lacZα (fragment): LacZα fragment of β-galactosidase; lacZ fragment
   2567..2995    +  rep_origin     f1 ori (sequence partly withheld): f1 bacteriophage origin of replication; arrow indicates direction of (+) strand synthesis
   3023..3122    -  misc_feature   bom (fragment): basis of mobility region from pBR322
   3224..3259    -  CDS            rop (fragment): Rop protein, which maintains plasmids at low copy number; rop
   3354..3458    +  promoter       AmpR promoter: bla
   3459..4319    +  CDS            AmpR: β-lactamase; bla; confers resistance to ampicillin, carbenicillin, and related antibiotics
   4490..5078    +  rep_origin     ori: high-copy-number ColE1/pMB1/pBR322/pUC origin of replication
>Addgene plasmid #125245 | pCI-syn-fRCaMP1 | depositor full sequence | sequence record 239607 | pCI-syn-fRCaMP1 sequence 5088 bps
ACGCGGCCTTTTACGGTTCCTGGCCTTTGCTGGCCTTTTGCTCACATGGCTCGACAGATCTAATCTGCAG
AGGGCCCTGCGTATGAGTGCAAGTGGGTTTTAGGACCAGGATGAGGCGGGGTGGGGGTGCCTACCTGACG
ACCGACCCCGACCCACTGGACAAGCACCCAACCCCCATTCCCCAAATTGCGCATCCCCTATCAGAGAGGG
GGAGGGGAAACAGGATGCGGCGAGGCGCGTGCGCACTGCCAGCTTCAGCACCGCGGACAGTGCCTTCGCC
CCCGCCTGGCGGCGCGCGCCACCGCCGCCTCAGCACTGAAGGCGCGCTGACGTCACTCGCCGGTCCCCCG
CAAACTCCCCTTCCCGGCCACCTTGGTCGCGTCCGCGCCGCCGCCGGCCCAGCCGGACCGCACCACGCGA
GGCGCGAGATAGGGGGGCACGGGCGCGACCATCTGCGCTGCGGCGCCGGCGACTCAGCGCTGCCTCAGTC
TGCGGTGGGCAGCGGAGGAGTCGTGTCGTGCCTGAGAGCGCAGCTGCAGCTAGGAAGTTGGTCGTGAGGC
ACTGGGCAGGTAAGTATCAAGGTTACAAGACAGGTTTAAGGAGACCAATAGAAACTGGGCTTGTCGAGAC
AGAGAAGACTCTTGCGTTTCTGATAGGCACCTATTGGTCTTACTGACATCCACTTTGCCTTTCTCTCCAC
AGGTGTCCACTCCCAGTTCAATTACAGCTCTTAAGGCTAGAGTACTTAATACGACTCACTATAGGCTAGC
GCTACCGGACTCAAGCTTGGTACCGAACTCGGATCCACTAGTAACGGCCGCCAGTGTGCTGGAATTCGGC
TTGGGGATATCCACCATGGTGCAGAACGAGCTTGCTCTTAAGTTGGCTGGACTTGATATTAACAAGACTG
GAGGAGGTTCTCATCATCATCATCATCATGGTATGGCTAGCATGACTGGTGGACAGCAAATGGGTCGGGA
TCTGTACGACGATGACGATAAGGATCTCGCAACAATGGTCGACTCATCACGTCGTAAGTACAATAAGACA
GGTCACGCAGTCAGAGCTATAGGTCGGCTGAGCTCAGCGATCAACTGCGAAATGATGTACCCAGCGGATG
GTGGTCTGCGTGGTTACACTCACATGGCGCTGAAAGTTGATGGCGGCGGTCACCTGTCCTGTTCTTTCGT
GACCACCTACCGCTCCAAAAAGACTGTCGGCAACATTAAGATGCCTGCCATTCATAGCGTCAGCCACCGT
CTGGAGCGCCTGGAGGAGAGCGATAACGAAATGTTTGTCGTACAGCGTGAACACGCAGTTGCCAAGTTTG
TGGGCCTGGGTGGTGGCGGCGGTACCGGAGGGAGCATGAACTCCCTGATCAAGGAGAACATGCGTATGAA
AGTGGTTCTGGAAGGCTCCGTAAACGGCCACCAGTTCAAATGCACTGGTGAAGGCGAAGGCAACCCGTAT
ATGGGCACCCAGACTATGCGTATCAAAGTGATCGAGGGTGGTCCGCTGCCGTTTGCGTTCGACATCCTGG
CGACGTCCTTTATGTATGGCTCCCGTACCTTCATCAAATATCCGAAAGGCATCCCGGATTTCTTTAAGCA
GTCCTTCCCGGAAGGTTTTACCTGGGAACGTGTGACCCGTTACGAAGACGGCGGCGTAATTACCGTTATG
CAAGACACGTCTCTGGAGGATGGCTGCCTGGTGTATCACGTGCAGGTTCGCGGTGTGAACTTCCCGAGCA
ATGGTGCTGTAATGCAAAAGAAAACCAAAGGTTGGGAGCCTACGGACTCCCAAACCACTGAAGAGCAGAT
CGCAGAATTTAAAGAGGCTTTCTCCCTATTTGACAAGGACGGGGATGGGACAATAACAACCAAGGAGCTG
GGGACGGTGATGCGGTCTCTGGGGCAGAACCCCACAGAAGCAGAGCTGCAGGACATGATCAATGAAGTAG
ATGCCGACGGTGACGGCACAATCGACTTCCCTGAGTTCCTGATTATGATGGCAAGAAAAATGAAATACAC
AGACAGTGAAGAAGAAATTAGAGAAGCGTTCGGCGTGTTTGATAAGGATGGCAATGGCTACATCAGTGCA
GCAGAGCTTCGCCACGTGATGACAAACCTTGGAGAGAAGTTAACAGATGAAGAGGTTGATGAAATGATCA
GGGAAGCAGACAGCGATGGGGATGGTCAGGTAAACTACGAAGAGTTTGTACAAATGATGACAGCGAAGTA
GGCGGCCGCTTCGAGCAGACATGATAAGATACATTGATGAGTTTGGACAAACCACAACTAGAATGCAGTG
AAAAAAATGCTTTATTTGTGAAATTTGTGATGCTATTGCTTTATTTGTAACCATTATAAGCTGCAATAAA
CAAGTTAACAACAACAATTGCATTCATTTTATGTTTCAGGTTCAGGGGGAGATGTGGGAGGTTTTTTAAA
GCAAGTAAAACCTCTACAAATGTGGTAAAATCGATAAGGATCCGGGCTGGCGTAATAGCGAAGAGGCCCG
CACCGATCGCCCTTCCCAACAGTTGCGCAGCCTGAATGGCGAATGG
[124 nt withheld, positions 2567-2690]
C
[91 nt withheld, positions 2692-2782]
A
[49 nt withheld, positions 2784-2832]
CCTTTGACGTTGGAGTCCACGTTCTTT
[37 nt withheld, positions 2860-2896]
ACCCTATCTCGGTCTATTCTTTTGATTTATAAGGGATTTTGCCGATTTCGGCCTATTGGTTAAAAAATGA
GCTGATTTAACAAAAATTTAACGCGAATTTTAACAAAATATTAACGCTTACAATTTCCTGATGCGGTATT
TTCTCCTTACGCATCTGTGCGGTATTTCACACCGCATATGGTGCACTCTCAGTACAATCTGCTCTGATGC
CGCATAGTTAAGCCAGCCCCGACACCCGCCAACACCCGCTGACGCGCCCTGACGGGCTTGTCTGCTCCCG
GCATCCGCTTACAGACAAGCTGTGACCGTCTCCGGGAGCTGCATGTGTCAGAGGTTTTCACCGTCATCAC
CGAAACGCGCGAGACGAAAGGGCCTCGTGATACGCCTATTTTTATAGGTTAATGTCATGATAATAATGGT
TTCTTAGACGTCAGGTGGCACTTTTCGGGGAAATGTGCGCGGAACCCCTATTTGTTTATTTTTCTAAATA
CATTCAAATATGTATCCGCTCATGAGACAATAACCCTGATAAATGCTTCAATAATATTGAAAAAGGAAGA
GTATGAGTATTCAACATTTCCGTGTCGCCCTTATTCCCTTTTTTGCGGCATTTTGCCTTCCTGTTTTTGC
TCACCCAGAAACGCTGGTGAAAGTAAAAGATGCTGAAGATCAGTTGGGTGCACGAGTGGGTTACATCGAA
CTGGATCTCAACAGCGGTAAGATCCTTGAGAGTTTTCGCCCCGAAGAACGTTTTCCAATGATGAGCACTT
TTAAAGTTCTGCTATGTGGCGCGGTATTATCCCGTATTGACGCCGGGCAAGAGCAACTCGGTCGCCGCAT
ACACTATTCTCAGAATGACTTGGTTGAGTACTCACCAGTCACAGAAAAGCATCTTACGGATGGCATGACA
GTAAGAGAATTATGCAGTGCTGCCATAACCATGAGTGATAACACTGCGGCCAACTTACTTCTGACAACGA
TCGGAGGACCGAAGGAGCTAACCGCTTTTTTGCACAACATGGGGGATCATGTAACTCGCCTTGATCGTTG
GGAACCGGAGCTGAATGAAGCCATACCAAACGACGAGCGTGACACCACGATGCCTGTAGCAATGGCAACA
ACGTTGCGCAAACTATTAACTGGCGAACTACTTACTCTAGCTTCCCGGCAACAATTAATAGACTGGATGG
AGGCGGATAAAGTTGCAGGACCACTTCTGCGCTCGGCCCTTCCGGCTGGCTGGTTTATTGCTGATAAATC
TGGAGCCGGTGAGCGTGGGTCTCGCGGTATCATTGCAGCACTGGGGCCAGATGGTAAGCCCTCCCGTATC
GTAGTTATCTACACGACGGGGAGTCAGGCAACTATGGATGAACGAAATAGACAGATCGCTGAGATAGGTG
CCTCACTGATTAAGCATTGGTAACTGTCAGACCAAGTTTACTCATATATACTTTAGATTGATTTAAAACT
TCATTTTTAATTTAAAAGGATCTAGGTGAAGATCCTTTTTGATAATCTCATGACCAAAATCCCTTAACGT
GAGTTTTCGTTCCACTGAGCGTCAGACCCCGTAGAAAAGATCAAAGGATCTTCTTGAGATCCTTTTTTTC
TGCGCGTAATCTGCTGCTTGCAAACAAAAAAACCACCGCTACCAGCGGTGGTTTGTTTGCCGGATCAAGA
GCTACCAACTCTTTTTCCGAAGGTAACTGGCTTCAGCAGAGCGCAGATACCAAATACTGTTCTTCTAGTG
TAGCCGTAGTTAGGCCACCACTTCAAGAACTCTGTAGCACCGCCTACATACCTCGCTCTGCTAATCCTGT
TACCAGTGGCTGCTGCCAGTGGCGATAAGTCGTGTCTTACCGGGTTGGACTCAAGACGATAGTTACCGGA
TAAGGCGCAGCGGTCGGGCTGAACGGGGGGTTCGTGCACACAGCCCAGCTTGGAGCGAACGACCTACACC
GAACTGAGATACCTACAGCGTGAGCTATGAGAAAGCGCCACGCTTCCCGAAGGGAGAAAGGCGGACAGGT
ATCCGGTAAGCGGCAGGGTCGGAACAGGAGAGCGCACGAGGGAGCTTCCAGGGGGAAACGCCTGGTATCT
TTATAGTCCTGTCGGGTTTCGCCACCTCTGACTTGAGCGTCGATTTTTGTGATGCTCGTCAGGGGGGCGG
AGCCTATGGAAAAACGCCAGCA
