Features (pLannotate 1.2.2; 15 found; start..end, strand, type, name):
     92..539     +  promoter       hSyn promoter: human synapsin I promoter; confers neuron-specific expression (Kügler et al., 2003)
    576..708     +  intron         chimeric intron: chimera between introns from human β-globin and immunoglobulin heavy chain genes
    753..771     +  promoter       T7 promoter: promoter for bacteriophage T7 RNA polymerase
    771..789     +  misc_feature   MCS (fragment): multiple cloning site
    928..948     +  CDS            capTEV™ (fragment): composite tag for in vivo biotinylation, TEV protease cleavage, and 6xHis tagging
    946..2244    +  CDS            RCaMP: RCaMP is a basic (constitutively fluorescent) red fluorescent protein published in 2013, derived from Entacmaea quadricolor.
   2271..2392    -  polyA_signal   SV40 poly(A) signal: SV40 polyadenylation signal
   2415..2483    -  CDS            large T antigen (fragment): large T antigen from SV40 (simian virus 40)
   2502..2569    +  CDS            lacZα (fragment): LacZα fragment of β-galactosidase; lacZ fragment
   2573..3001    +  rep_origin     f1 ori (sequence partly withheld): f1 bacteriophage origin of replication; arrow indicates direction of (+) strand synthesis
   3029..3128    -  misc_feature   bom (fragment): basis of mobility region from pBR322
   3230..3265    -  CDS            rop (fragment): Rop protein, which maintains plasmids at low copy number; rop
   3360..3464    +  promoter       AmpR promoter: bla
   3465..4325    +  CDS            AmpR: β-lactamase; bla; confers resistance to ampicillin, carbenicillin, and related antibiotics
   4496..5084    +  rep_origin     ori: high-copy-number ColE1/pMB1/pBR322/pUC origin of replication
>Addgene plasmid #125245 | pCI-syn-fRCaMP1 | addgene full sequence | sequence record 264435 | Addgene NGS Result
AGCAACGCGGCCTTTTTACGGTTCCTGGCCTTTTGCTGGCCTTTTGCTCACATGGCTCGACAGATCTAAT
CTGCAGAGGGCCCTGCGTATGAGTGCAAGTGGGTTTTAAGACCAGGATGAGGCGGGGTGGGGGTGCCTAC
CTGACGACCGACCCCGACCCACTGGACAAGCACCCAACCCCCATTCCCCAAATTGCGCATCCCCTATCAG
AGAGGGGGAGGGGAAACAGGATGCGGCGAGGCGCGTGCGCACTGCCAGCTTCAGCACCGCGGACAGTGCC
TTCGCCCCCGCCTGGCGGCGCGCGCCACCGCCGCCTCAGCACTGAAGGCGCGCTGACGTCACTCGCCGGT
CCCCCGCAAACTCCCCTTCCCGGCCACCTTGGTCGCGTCCGCGCCGCCGCCGGCCCAGCCGGACCGCACC
ACGCGAGGCGCGAGATAGGGGGGCACGGGCGCGACCATCTGCGCTGCGGCGCCGGCGACTCAGCGCTGCC
TCAGTCTGCGGTGGGCAGCGGAGGAGTCGTGTCGTGCCTGAGAGCGCAGCTGCAGCTAGGAAGTTGGTCG
TGAGGCACTGGGCAGGTAAGTATCAAGGTTACAAGACAGGTTTAAGGAGACCAATAGAAACTGGGCTTGT
CGAGACAGAGAAGACTCTTGCGTTTCTGATAGGCACCTATTGGTCTTACTGACATCCACTTTGCCTTTCT
CTCCACAGGTGTCCACTCCCAGTTCAATTACAGCTCTTAAGGCTAGAGTACTTAATACGACTCACTATAG
GCTAGCGCTACCGGACTCAAGCTTGGTACCGAACTCGGATCCACTAGTAACGGCCGCCAGTGTGCTGGAA
TTCGGCTTGGGGATATCCACCATGGTGCAGAACGAGCTTGCTCTTAAGTTGGCTGGACTTGATATTAACA
AGACTGGAGGAGGTTCTCATCATCATCATCATCATGGTATGGCTAGCATGACTGGTGGACAGCAAATGGG
TCGGGATCTGTACGACGATGACGATAAGGATCTCGCAACAATGGTCGACTCATCACGTCGTAAGTACAAT
AAGACAGGTCACGCAGTCAGAGCTATAGGTCGGCTGAGCTCAGCGATCAACTGCGAAATGATGTACCCAG
CGGATGGTGGTCTGCGTGGTTACACTCACATGGCGCTGAAAGTTGATGGCGGCGGTCACCTGTCCTGTTC
TTTCGTGACCACCTACCGCTCCAAAAAGACTGTCGGCAACATTAAGATGCCTGCCATTCATAGCGTCAGC
CACCGTCTGGAGCGCCTGGAGGAGAGCGATAACGAAATGTTTGTCGTACAGCGTGAACACGCAGTTGCCA
AGTTTGTGGGCCTGGGTGGTGGCGGCGGTACCGGAGGGAGCATGAACTCCCTGATCAAGGAGAACATGCG
TATGAAAGTGGTTCTGGAAGGCTCCGTAAACGGCCACCAGTTCAAATGCACTGGTGAAGGCGAAGGCAAC
CCGTATATGGGCACCCAGACTATGCGTATCAAAGTGATCGAGGGTGGTCCGCTGCCGTTTGCGTTCGACA
TCCTGGCGACGTCCTTTATGTATGGCTCCCGTACCTTCATCAAATATCCGAAAGGCATCCCGGATTTCTT
TAAGCAGTCCTTCCCGGAAGGTTTTACCTGGGAACGTGTGACCCGTTACGAAGACGGCGGCGTAATTACC
GTTATGCAAGACACGTCTCTGGAGGATGGCTGCCTGGTGTATCACGTGCAGGTTCGCGGTGTGAACTTCC
CGAGCAATGGTGCTGTAATGCAAAAGAAAACCAAAGGTTGGGAGCCTACGGACTCCCAAACCACTGAAGA
GCAGATCGCAGAATTTAAAGAGGCTTTCTCCCTATTTGACAAGGACGGGGATGGGACAATAACAACCAAG
GAGCTGGGGACGGTGATGCGGTCTCTGGGGCAGAACCCCACAGAAGCAGAGCTGCAGGACATGATCAATG
AAGTAGATGCCGACGGTGACGGCACAATCGACTTCCCTGAGTTCCTGATTATGATGGCAAGAAAAATGAA
ATACACAGACAGTGAAGAAGAAATTAGAGAAGCGTTCGGCGTGTTTGATAAGGATGGCAATGGCTACATC
AGTGCAGCAGAGCTTCGCCACGTGATGACAAACCTTGGAGAGAAGTTAACAGATGAAGAGGTTGATGAAA
TGATCAGGGAAGCAGACAGCGATGGGGATGGTCAGGTAAACTACGAAGAGTTTGTACAAATGATGACAGC
GAAGTAGGCGGCCGCTTCGAGCAGACATGATAAGATACATTGATGAGTTTGGACAAACCACAACTAGAAT
GCAGTGAAAAAAATGCTTTATTTGTGAAATTTGTGATGCTATTGCTTTATTTGTAACCATTATAAGCTGC
AATAAACAAGTTAACAACAACAATTGCATTCATTTTATGTTTCAGGTTCAGGGGGAGATGTGGGAGGTTT
TTTAAAGCAAGTAAAACCTCTACAAATGTGGTAAAATCGATAAGGATCCGGGCTGGCGTAATAGCGAAGA
GGCCCGCACCGATCGCCCTTCCCAACAGTTGCGCAGCCTGAATGGCGAATGG
[124 nt withheld, positions 2573-2696]
C
[91 nt withheld, positions 2698-2788]
A
[49 nt withheld, positions 2790-2838]
CCTTTGACGTTGGAGTCCACGTTCTTT
[37 nt withheld, positions 2866-2902]
ACCCTATCTCGGTCTATTCTTTTGATTTATAAGGGATTTTGCCGATTTCGGCCTATTGGTTAAAAAATGA
GCTGATTTAACAAAAATTTAACGCGAATTTTAACAAAATATTAACGCTTACAATTTCCTGATGCGGTATT
TTCTCCTTACGCATCTGTGCGGTATTTCACACCGCATATGGTGCACTCTCAGTACAATCTGCTCTGATGC
CGCATAGTTAAGCCAGCCCCGACACCCGCCAACACCCGCTGACGCGCCCTGACGGGCTTGTCTGCTCCCG
GCATCCGCTTACAGACAAGCTGTGACCGTCTCCGGGAGCTGCATGTGTCAGAGGTTTTCACCGTCATCAC
CGAAACGCGCGAGACGAAAGGGCCTCGTGATACGCCTATTTTTATAGGTTAATGTCATGATAATAATGGT
TTCTTAGACGTCAGGTGGCACTTTTCGGGGAAATGTGCGCGGAACCCCTATTTGTTTATTTTTCTAAATA
CATTCAAATATGTATCCGCTCATGAGACAATAACCCTGATAAATGCTTCAATAATATTGAAAAAGGAAGA
GTATGAGTATTCAACATTTCCGTGTCGCCCTTATTCCCTTTTTTGCGGCATTTTGCCTTCCTGTTTTTGC
TCACCCAGAAACGCTGGTGAAAGTAAAAGATGCTGAAGATCAGTTGGGTGCACGAGTGGGTTACATCGAA
CTGGATCTCAACAGCGGTAAGATCCTTGAGAGTTTTCGCCCCGAAGAACGTTTTCCAATGATGAGCACTT
TTAAAGTTCTGCTATGTGGCGCGGTATTATCCCGTATTGACGCCGGGCAAGAGCAACTCGGTCGCCGCAT
ACACTATTCTCAGAATGACTTGGTTGAGTACTCACCAGTCACAGAAAAGCATCTTACGGATGGCATGACA
GTAAGAGAATTATGCAGTGCTGCCATAACCATGAGTGATAACACTGCGGCCAACTTACTTCTGACAACGA
TCGGAGGACCGAAGGAGCTAACCGCTTTTTTGCACAACATGGGGGATCATGTAACTCGCCTTGATCGTTG
GGAACCGGAGCTGAATGAAGCCATACCAAACGACGAGCGTGACACCACGATGCCTGTAGCAATGGCAACA
ACGTTGCGCAAACTATTAACTGGCGAACTACTTACTCTAGCTTCCCGGCAACAATTAATAGACTGGATGG
AGGCGGATAAAGTTGCAGGACCACTTCTGCGCTCGGCCCTTCCGGCTGGCTGGTTTATTGCTGATAAATC
TGGAGCCGGTGAGCGTGGGTCTCGCGGTATCATTGCAGCACTGGGGCCAGATGGTAAGCCCTCCCGTATC
GTAGTTATCTACACGACGGGGAGTCAGGCAACTATGGATGAACGAAATAGACAGATCGCTGAGATAGGTG
CCTCACTGATTAAGCATTGGTAACTGTCAGACCAAGTTTACTCATATATACTTTAGATTGATTTAAAACT
TCATTTTTAATTTAAAAGGATCTAGGTGAAGATCCTTTTTGATAATCTCATGACCAAAATCCCTTAACGT
GAGTTTTCGTTCCACTGAGCGTCAGACCCCGTAGAAAAGATCAAAGGATCTTCTTGAGATCCTTTTTTTC
TGCGCGTAATCTGCTGCTTGCAAACAAAAAAACCACCGCTACCAGCGGTGGTTTGTTTGCCGGATCAAGA
GCTACCAACTCTTTTTCCGAAGGTAACTGGCTTCAGCAGAGCGCAGATACCAAATACTGTTCTTCTAGTG
TAGCCGTAGTTAGGCCACCACTTCAAGAACTCTGTAGCACCGCCTACATACCTCGCTCTGCTAATCCTGT
TACCAGTGGCTGCTGCCAGTGGCGATAAGTCGTGTCTTACCGGGTTGGACTCAAGACGATAGTTACCGGA
TAAGGCGCAGCGGTCGGGCTGAACGGGGGGTTCGTGCACACAGCCCAGCTTGGAGCGAACGACCTACACC
GAACTGAGATACCTACAGCGTGAGCTATGAGAAAGCGCCACGCTTCCCGAAGGGAGAAAGGCGGACAGGT
ATCCGGTAAGCGGCAGGGTCGGAACAGGAGAGCGCACGAGGGAGCTTCCAGGGGGAAACGCCTGGTATCT
TTATAGTCCTGTCGGGTTTCGCCACCTCTGACTTGAGCGTCGATTTTTGTGATGCTCGTCAGGGGGGCGG
AGCCTATGGAAAAACGCC
