>Addgene plasmid #125245 | pCI-syn-fRCaMP1 | depositor partial sequence | sequence record 239606 | pCI-syn-fRCaMP1 sequence 1386 bps
ATGGTGCAGAACGAGCTTGCTCTTAAGTTGGCTGGACTTGATATTAACAAGACTGGAGGAGGTTCTCATC
ATCATCATCATCATGGTATGGCTAGCATGACTGGTGGACAGCAAATGGGTCGGGATCTGTACGACGATGA
CGATAAGGATCTCGCAACAATGGTCGACTCATCACGTCGTAAGTACAATAAGACAGGTCACGCAGTCAGA
GCTATAGGTCGGCTGAGCTCAGCGATCAACTGCGAAATGATGTACCCAGCGGATGGTGGTCTGCGTGGTT
ACACTCACATGGCGCTGAAAGTTGATGGCGGCGGTCACCTGTCCTGTTCTTTCGTGACCACCTACCGCTC
CAAAAAGACTGTCGGCAACATTAAGATGCCTGCCATTCATAGCGTCAGCCACCGTCTGGAGCGCCTGGAG
GAGAGCGATAACGAAATGTTTGTCGTACAGCGTGAACACGCAGTTGCCAAGTTTGTGGGCCTGGGTGGTG
GCGGCGGTACCGGAGGGAGCATGAACTCCCTGATCAAGGAGAACATGCGTATGAAAGTGGTTCTGGAAGG
CTCCGTAAACGGCCACCAGTTCAAATGCACTGGTGAAGGCGAAGGCAACCCGTATATGGGCACCCAGACT
ATGCGTATCAAAGTGATCGAGGGTGGTCCGCTGCCGTTTGCGTTCGACATCCTGGCGACGTCCTTTATGT
ATGGCTCCCGTACCTTCATCAAATATCCGAAAGGCATCCCGGATTTCTTTAAGCAGTCCTTCCCGGAAGG
TTTTACCTGGGAACGTGTGACCCGTTACGAAGACGGCGGCGTAATTACCGTTATGCAAGACACGTCTCTG
GAGGATGGCTGCCTGGTGTATCACGTGCAGGTTCGCGGTGTGAACTTCCCGAGCAATGGTGCTGTAATGC
AAAAGAAAACCAAAGGTTGGGAGCCTACGGACTCCCAAACCACTGAAGAGCAGATCGCAGAATTTAAAGA
GGCTTTCTCCCTATTTGACAAGGACGGGGATGGGACAATAACAACCAAGGAGCTGGGGACGGTGATGCGG
TCTCTGGGGCAGAACCCCACAGAAGCAGAGCTGCAGGACATGATCAATGAAGTAGATGCCGACGGTGACG
GCACAATCGACTTCCCTGAGTTCCTGATTATGATGGCAAGAAAAATGAAATACACAGACAGTGAAGAAGA
AATTAGAGAAGCGTTCGGCGTGTTTGATAAGGATGGCAATGGCTACATCAGTGCAGCAGAGCTTCGCCAC
GTGATGACAAACCTTGGAGAGAAGTTAACAGATGAAGAGGTTGATGAAATGATCAGGGAAGCAGACAGCG
ATGGGGATGGTCAGGTAAACTACGAAGAGTTTGTACAAATGATGACAGCGAAGTAG
